Addgene plasmid #189944: pW228-lenti-sg1-mmSerpinh1-pEF1s-NLS-mScarlet-I-P2A-BlastR
Purpose: Lentiviral vector to co-express a mouse Serpinh1 spsgRNA (sg1-Serpinh1) with NLS-mScarlet-I
Depositing lab: Kenneth Yamada. Depositing organization: National Institute of Dental and Craniofacial Research (NIDCR). Publication: Efficient Gene Knockout in Salivary Gland Epithelial Explant Cultures. Sekiguchi R, Mehlferber MM, Matsumoto K, Wang S. J Dent Res. 2023 Feb;102(2):197-206. doi: 10.1177/00220345221128201. Epub 2022 Nov 10. PubMed 36366748.
Backbone
  Vector backbone: pW212 (Addgene #170810)
  Vector type: Mammalian Expression, Lentiviral
Growth in bacteria
  Bacterial resistance: Ampicillin, 100 μg/mL
  Growth temperature: 30°C
  Growth strain: NEB Stable
  Copy number: High Copy
Gene/Insert
  Gene/Insert name: NLS-mScarlet-I-P2A-BlastR; Serpinh1 spsgRNA #1
  gRNA/shRNA sequence: TAAAGCCACCACAGCGTCGC
  Species: Synthetic; B. coriaceae
  Insert size (bp): 1209
  Cloning method: Restriction Enzyme; 5′ cloning site unknown (unknown if destroyed)
Terms and licenses: Academic/Nonprofit Terms; Industry Terms: Not Available to Industry
Depositor comments: 3rd generation lentiviral backbone. Please visit https://doi.org/10.1101/2022.02.28.482127 for bioRxiv preprint.
How to cite: pW228-lenti-sg1-mmSerpinh1-pEF1s-NLS-mScarlet-I-P2A-BlastR was a gift from Kenneth Yamada (Addgene plasmid # 189944 ; http://n2t.net/addgene:189944 ; RRID:Addgene_189944)
