[The description below was written by a language model from this plasmid's Addgene catalogue record and pLannotate feature annotations shown in this document.]
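Description:
pW228-lenti-sg1-mmSerpinh1-pEF1s-NLS-mScarlet-I-P2A-BlastR is a third-generation, self-inactivating lentiviral transfer plasmid of about 9.4 kb built on the pW212 backbone. It delivers a Streptococcus pyogenes Cas9 guide RNA against mouse Serpinh1 together with a nuclear red fluorescent marker and a drug-selection gene. In bacteria it is maintained through a high-copy ColE1/pUC-type origin and ampicillin resistance. An f1 origin is also present. The backbone outside the viral genome carries an SV40/EM7-driven bleomycin/Zeocin resistance cassette, which is not packaged into virus.

A CMV enhancer/promoter fused to a truncated HIV-1 5' LTR drives Tat-independent transcription of the viral genome in packaging cells. This is followed by the Ψ packaging signal with a gag fragment, the RRE for Rev-dependent nuclear export, and the cPPT/CTS. The transcript ends in a ΔU3 3' LTR backed by a bGH polyadenylation signal.

Two expression units sit between these elements. A human U6 Pol III promoter transcribes the Serpinh1 spacer (guide #1) joined to the SpCas9 gRNA scaffold. A short EF-1α core promoter then drives one open reading frame encoding NLS-tagged mScarlet-I, a P2A self-cleaving peptide and blasticidin S deaminase, with a WPRE downstream to enhance expression. Transduced cells therefore show red nuclei and can be enriched with blasticidin.

No Cas9 coding sequence is annotated, so the nuclease must be supplied separately. The associated publication concerns efficient gene knockout in salivary gland epithelial explant cultures, which matches its use for knocking out Serpinh1 in mouse cells or tissue.
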