Features (pLannotate 1.2.2; 33 found; start..end, strand, type, name):
     10..209     +  promoter       CMV promoter: human cytomegalovirus (CMV) immediate early promoter
    227..407     +  LTR            5' LTR (truncated): truncated 5' long terminal repeat (LTR) from HIV-1
    454..579     +  misc_feature   HIV-1 Ψ: packaging signal of human immunodeficiency virus type 1
    563..926     +  CDS            HIV-1 gag (fragment): gag protein from human immunodeficiency virus 1; gag
   1072..1305    +  misc_feature   RRE: The Rev response element (RRE) of HIV-1 allows for Rev-dependent mRNA export from the nucleus to the cytoplasm.
   1682..1782    +  CDS            Rev (fragment): human immunodeficiency virus 1 (HIV-1) Rev protein; rev; enhances nuclear export of unspliced and incompletely spliced viral mRNAs
   1832..1949    +  misc_feature   cPPT/CTS: central polypurine tract and central termination sequence of HIV-1
   2000..2240    +  promoter       U6 promoter: RNA polymerase III promoter for human U6 snRNA
   2270..2345    +  misc_RNA       gRNA scaffold: guide RNA scaffold for the Streptococcus pyogenes CRISPR/Cas9 system
   2363..2381    +  CDS            small t antigen (fragment): SV40 (simian virus 40) small t antigen
   2407..2618    +  promoter       EF-1α core promoter: core promoter for human elongation factor EF-1α
   2694..3386    +  CDS            mScarlet-I: mScarlet-I is a basic (constitutively fluorescent) red fluorescent protein published in 2016, derived from synthetic construct. It is reported to be a rapidly-maturing monomer with moderate acid sensitivity.
   3453..3851    +  CDS            BSD: blasticidin S deaminase; Aspergillus terreus BSD; confers resistance to blasticidin
   3867..4455    +  misc_feature   WPRE: woodchuck hepatitis virus posttranscriptional regulatory element
   4506..4525    +  misc_feature   cPPT/CTS (fragment): central polypurine tract and central termination sequence of HIV-1
   4527..4760    +  LTR            3' LTR (ΔU3): self-inactivating 3' long terminal repeat (LTR) from HIV-1
   4792..5016    +  polyA_signal   bGH poly(A) signal: bovine growth hormone polyadenylation signal
   5020..5041    +  promoter       SV40 promoter (fragment): SV40 enhancer and early promoter
   5062..5490    +  rep_origin     f1 ori (sequence partly withheld): f1 bacteriophage origin of replication; arrow indicates direction of (+) strand synthesis
   5504..5833    +  promoter       SV40 promoter: SV40 enhancer and early promoter
   5881..5928    +  promoter       EM7 promoter: synthetic bacterial promoter&nbsp
   5947..6321    +  CDS            BleoR: antibiotic-binding protein; Sh ble from Streptoalloteichus hindustanus; confers resistance to bleomycin, phleomycin, and Zeocin™
   6331..6456    +  CDS            ble (fragment): BLE_KLEPN - Experimental evidence at protein level: Swiss-Prot protein existence level 1. Binding protein with a strong affinity to the bleomycin family of antibiotics. Binds to CL990; an antimitotic-antibiotic compound. From Klebsiella pneumoniae.
   6451..6572    +  polyA_signal   SV40 poly(A) signal: SV40 polyadenylation signal
   6645..6661    -  protein_bind   lac operator: The lac repressor binds to the lac operator to inhibit transcription in E. coli. This inhibition can be relieved by adding lactose or isopropyl-β-D-thiogalactopyranoside (IPTG). lac repressor encoded by lacI
   6669..6699    -  promoter       lac promoter: promoter for the E. coli lac operon
   6714..6735    -  protein_bind   CAP binding site: CAP binding activates transcription in the presence of cAMP. E. coli catabolite activator protein
   6748..6840    -  CDS            lacI (fragment): lac repressor; lacI; The lac repressor binds to the lac operator to inhibit transcription in E. coli. This inhibition can be relieved by adding lactose or isopropyl-β-D-thiogalactopyranoside (IPTG).
   7023..7611    -  rep_origin     ori: high-copy-number ColE1/pMB1/pBR322/pUC origin of replication
   7782..8642    -  CDS            AmpR: β-lactamase; bla; confers resistance to ampicillin, carbenicillin, and related antibiotics
   8643..8747    -  promoter       AmpR promoter: bla
   8806..8858    -  misc_feature   bom (fragment): basis of mobility region from pBR322
   9013..9       +  enhancer       CMV enhancer (across the origin): human cytomegalovirus immediate early enhancer
>Addgene plasmid #189944 | pW228-lenti-sg1-mmSerpinh1-pEF1s-NLS-mScarlet-I-P2A-BlastR | addgene full sequence | sequence record 376608 | Addgene NGS Result
ATTACCATGGTGATGCGGTTTTGGCAGTACATCAATGGGCGTGGATAGCGGTTTGACTCACGGGGATTTC
CAAGTCTCCACCCCATTGACGTCAATGGGAGTTTGTTTTGGCACCAAAATCAACGGGACTTTCCAAAATG
TCGTAACAACTCCGCCCCATTGACGCAAATGGGCGGTAGGCGTGTACGGTGGGAGGTCTATATAAGCAGC
GCGTTTTGCCTGTACTGGGTCTCTCTGGTTAGACCAGATCTGAGCCTGGGAGCTCTCTGGCTAACTAGGG
AACCCACTGCTTAAGCCTCAATAAAGCTTGCCTTGAGTGCTTCAAGTAGTGTGTGCCCGTCTGTTGTGTG
ACTCTGGTAACTAGAGATCCCTCAGACCCTTTTAGTCAGTGTGGAAAATCTCTAGCAGTGGCGCCCGAAC
AGGGACTTGAAAGCGAAAGGGAAACCAGAGGAGCTCTCTCGACGCAGGACTCGGCTTGCTGAAGCGCGCA
CGGCAAGAGGCGAGGGGCGGCGACTGGTGAGTACGCCAAAAATTTTGACTAGCGGAGGCTAGAAGGAGAG
AGATGGGTGCGAGAGCGTCAGTATTAAGCGGGGGAGAATTAGATCGCGATGGGAAAAAATTCGGTTAAGG
CCAGGGGGAAAGAAAAAATATAAATTAAAACATATAGTATGGGCAAGCAGGGAGCTAGAACGATTCGCAG
TTAATCCTGGCCTGTTAGAAACATCAGAAGGCTGTAGACAAATACTGGGACAGCTACAACCATCCCTTCA
GACAGGATCAGAAGAACTTAGATCATTATATAATACAGTAGCAACCCTCTATTGTGTGCATCAAAGGATA
GAGATAAAAGACACCAAGGAAGCTTTAGACAAGATAGAGGAAGAGCAAAACAAAAGTAAGACCACCGCAC
AGCAAGCGGCCGCTGATCTTCAGACCTGGAGGAGGAGATATGAGGGACAATTGGAGAAGTGAATTATATA
AATATAAAGTAGTAAAAATTGAACCATTAGGAGTAGCACCCACCAAGGCAAAGAGAAGAGTGGTGCAGAG
AGAAAAAAGAGCAGTGGGAATAGGAGCTTTGTTCCTTGGGTTCTTGGGAGCAGCAGGAAGCACTATGGGC
GCAGCGTCAATGACGCTGACGGTACAGGCCAGACAATTATTGTCTGGTATAGTGCAGCAGCAGAACAATT
TGCTGAGGGCTATTGAGGCGCAACAGCATCTGTTGCAACTCACAGTCTGGGGCATCAAGCAGCTCCAGGC
AAGAATCCTGGCTGTGGAAAGATACCTAAAGGATCAACAGCTCCTGGGGATTTGGGGTTGCTCTGGAAAA
CTCATTTGCACCACTGCTGTGCCTTGGAATGCTAGTTGGAGTAATAAATCTCTGGAACAGATTTGGAATC
ACACGACCTGGATGGAGTGGGACAGAGAAATTAACAATTACACAAGCTTAATACACTCCTTAATTGAAGA
ATCGCAAAACCAGCAAGAAAAGAATGAACAAGAATTATTGGAATTAGATAAATGGGCAAGTTTGTGGAAT
TGGTTTAACATAACAAATTGGCTGTGGTATATAAAATTATTCATAATGATAGTAGGAGGCTTGGTAGGTT
TAAGAATAGTTTTTGCTGTACTTTCTATAGTGAATAGAGTTAGGCAGGGATATTCACCATTATCGTTTCA
GACCCACCTCCCAACCCCGAGGGGACCCGACAGGCCCGAAGGAATAGAAGAAGAAGGTGGAGAGAGAGAC
AGAGACAGATCCATTCGATTAGTGAACGGATCGGCACTGCGTGCGCCAATTCTGCAGACAAATGGCAGTA
TTCATCCACAATTTTAAAAGAAAAGGGGGGATTGGGGGGTACAGTGCAGGGGAAAGAATAGTAGACATAA
TAGCAACAGACATACAAACTAAAGAATTACAAAAACAAATTACAAAAATTCAAAATTTTCGGGTTTATTA
CAGGGACAGCAGAGATCCAGTTTGGTTAATTAAGGTACCGAGGGCCTATTTCCCATGATTCCTTCATATT
TGCATATACGATACAAGGCTGTTAGAGAGATAATTAGAATTAATTTGACTGTAAACACAAAGATATTAGT
ACAAAATACGTGACGTAGAAAGTAATAATTTCTTGGGTAGTTTGCAGTTTTAAAATTATGTTTTAAAATG
GACTATCATATGCTTACCGTAACTTGAAAGTATTTCGATTTCTTGGCTTTATATATCTTGTGGAAAGGAC
GAAACACCGTAAAGCCACCACAGCGTCGCGTTTTAGAGCTAGAAATAGCAAGTTAAAATAAGGCTAGTCC
GTTATCAACTTGAAAAAGTGGCACCGAGTCGGTGCTTTTTTGAATTCGCTAGCTAGGTCTTGAAAGGAGT
GGGAATTGGCTCCGGTGCCCGTCAGTGGGCAGAGCGCACATCGCCCACAGTCCCCGAGAAGTTGGGGGGA
GGGGTCGGCAATTGATCCGGTGCCTAGAGAAGGTGGCGCGGGGTAAACTGGGAAAGTGATGTCGTGTACT
GGCTCCGCCTTTTTCCCGAGGGTGGGGGAGAACCGTATATAAGTGCAGTAGTCGCCGTGAACGTTCTTTT
TCGCAACGGGTTTGCCGCCAGAACACAGGACCGGTTCTAGAGCGCTGCCACCATGAAGCGACCTGCCGCC
ACAAAGAAGGCTGGACAGGCTAAGAAGAAGAAAGTGAGCAAGGGCGAGGCAGTGATCAAGGAGTTCATGC
GGTTCAAGGTGCACATGGAGGGCTCCATGAACGGCCACGAGTTCGAGATCGAGGGCGAGGGCGAGGGCCG
CCCCTACGAGGGCACCCAGACCGCCAAGCTGAAGGTGACCAAGGGTGGCCCCCTGCCCTTCTCCTGGGAC
ATCCTGTCCCCTCAGTTCATGTACGGCTCCAGGGCCTTCATCAAGCACCCCGCCGACATCCCCGACTACT
ATAAGCAGTCCTTCCCCGAGGGCTTCAAGTGGGAGCGCGTGATGAACTTCGAGGACGGCGGCGCCGTGAC
CGTGACCCAGGACACCTCCCTGGAGGACGGCACCCTGATCTACAAGGTGAAGCTCCGCGGCACCAACTTC
CCTCCTGACGGCCCCGTAATGCAGAAGAAGACAATGGGCTGGGAAGCGTCCACCGAGCGGTTGTACCCCG
AGGACGGCGTGCTGAAGGGCGACATTAAGATGGCCCTGCGCCTGAAGGACGGCGGCCGCTACCTGGCGGA
CTTCAAGACCACCTACAAGGCCAAGAAGCCCGTGCAGATGCCCGGCGCCTACAACGTCGACCGCAAGTTG
GACATCACCTCCCACAACGAGGACTACACCGTGGTGGAACAGTACGAACGCTCCGAGGGCCGCCACTCCA
CCGGCGGCATGGACGAGCTGTACAAGGGATCCGGCGCAACAAACTTCTCTCTGCTGAAACAAGCCGGAGA
TGTCGAAGAGAATCCTGGACCGATGGCCAAGCCTTTGTCTCAAGAAGAATCCACCCTCATTGAAAGAGCA
ACGGCTACAATCAACAGCATCCCCATCTCTGAAGACTACAGCGTCGCCAGCGCAGCTCTCTCTAGCGACG
GCCGCATCTTCACTGGTGTCAATGTATATCATTTTACTGGGGGACCTTGTGCAGAACTCGTGGTGCTGGG
CACTGCTGCTGCTGCGGCAGCTGGCAACCTGACTTGTATCGTCGCGATCGGAAATGAGAACAGGGGCATC
TTGAGCCCCTGCGGACGGTGCCGACAGGTGCTTCTCGATCTGCATCCTGGGATCAAAGCCATAGTGAAGG
ACAGTGATGGACAGCCGACGGCAGTTGGGATTCGTGAATTGCTGCCCTCTGGTTATGTGTGGGAGGGCTA
AACGCGTTAAGTCGACAATCAACCTCTGGATTACAAAATTTGTGAAAGATTGACTGGTATTCTTAACTAT
GTTGCTCCTTTTACGCTATGTGGATACGCTGCTTTAATGCCTTTGTATCATGCTATTGCTTCCCGTATGG
CTTTCATTTTCTCCTCCTTGTATAAATCCTGGTTGCTGTCTCTTTATGAGGAGTTGTGGCCCGTTGTCAG
GCAACGTGGCGTGGTGTGCACTGTGTTTGCTGACGCAACCCCCACTGGTTGGGGCATTGCCACCACCTGT
CAGCTCCTTTCCGGGACTTTCGCTTTCCCCCTCCCTATTGCCACGGCGGAACTCATCGCCGCCTGCCTTG
CCCGCTGCTGGACAGGGGCTCGGCTGTTGGGCACTGACAATTCCGTGGTGTTGTCGGGGAAATCATCGTC
CTTTCCTTGGCTGCTCGCCTGTGTTGCCACCTGGATTCTGCGCGGGACGTCCTTCTGCTACGTCCCTTCG
GCCCTCAATCCAGCGGACCTTCCTTCCCGCGGCCTGCTGCCGGCTCTGCGGCCTCTTCCGCGTCTTCGCC
TTCGCCCTCAGACGAGTCGGATCTCCCTTTGGGCCGCCTCCCCGCGTCGACTTTAAGACCAATGACTTAC
AAGGCAGCTGTAGATCTTAGCCACTTTTTAAAAGAAAAGGGGGGACTGGAAGGGCTAATTCACTCCCAAC
GAAGACAAGATCTGCTTTTTGCTTGTACTGGGTCTCTCTGGTTAGACCAGATCTGAGCCTGGGAGCTCTC
TGGCTAACTAGGGAACCCACTGCTTAAGCCTCAATAAAGCTTGCCTTGAGTGCTTCAAGTAGTGTGTGCC
CGTCTGTTGTGTGACTCTGGTAACTAGAGATCCCTCAGACCCTTTTAGTCAGTGTGGAAAATCTCTAGCA
GGGCCCGTTTAAACCCGCTGATCAGCCTCGACTGTGCCTTCTAGTTGCCAGCCATCTGTTGTTTGCCCCT
CCCCCGTGCCTTCCTTGACCCTGGAAGGTGCCACTCCCACTGTCCTTTCCTAATAAAATGAGGAAATTGC
ATCGCATTGTCTGAGTAGGTGTCATTCTATTCTGGGGGGTGGGGTGGGGCAGGACAGCAAGGGGGAGGAT
TGGGAAGACAATAGCAGGCATGCTGGGGATGCGGTGGGCTCTATGGCTTCTGAGGCGGAAAGAACCAGCT
GGGGCTCTAGGGGGTATCCCC
[124 nt withheld, positions 5062-5185]
C
[91 nt withheld, positions 5187-5277]
A
[49 nt withheld, positions 5279-5327]
CCTTTGACGTTGGAGTCCACGTTCTTT
[37 nt withheld, positions 5355-5391]
ACCCTATCTCGGTCTATTCTTTTGATTTATAAGGGATTTTGCCGATTTCGGCCTATTGGTTAAAAAATGA
GCTGATTTAACAAAAATTTAACGCGAATTAATTCTGTGGAATGTGTGTCAGTTAGGGTGTGGAAAGTCCC
CAGGCTCCCCAGCAGGCAGAAGTATGCAAAGCATGCATCTCAATTAGTCAGCAACCAGGTGTGGAAAGTC
CCCAGGCTCCCCAGCAGGCAGAAGTATGCAAAGCATGCATCTCAATTAGTCAGCAACCATAGTCCCGCCC
CTAACTCCGCCCATCCCGCCCCTAACTCCGCCCAGTTCCGCCCATTCTCCGCCCCATGGCTGACTAATTT
TTTTTATTTATGCAGAGGCCGAGGCCGCCTCTGCCTCTGAGCTATTCCAGAAGTAGTGAGGAGGCTTTTT
TGGAGGCCTAGGCTTTTGCAAAAAGCTCCCGGGAGCTTGTATATCCATTTTCGGATCTGATCAGCACGTG
TTGACAATTAATCATCGGCATAGTATATCGGCATAGTATAATACGACAAGGTGAGGAACTAAACCATGGC
CAAGTTGACCAGTGCCGTTCCGGTGCTCACCGCGCGCGACGTCGCCGGAGCGGTCGAGTTCTGGACCGAC
CGGCTCGGGTTCTCCCGGGACTTCGTGGAGGACGACTTCGCCGGTGTGGTCCGGGACGACGTGACCCTGT
TCATCAGCGCGGTCCAGGACCAGGTGGTGCCGGACAACACCCTGGCCTGGGTGTGGGTGCGCGGCCTGGA
CGAGCTGTACGCCGAGTGGTCGGAGGTCGTGTCCACGAACTTCCGGGACGCCTCCGGGCCGGCCATGACC
GAGATCGGCGAGCAGCCGTGGGGGCGGGAGTTCGCCCTGCGCGACCCGGCCGGCAACTGCGTGCACTTCG
TGGCCGAGGAGCAGGACTGACACGTGCTACGAGATTTCGATTCCACCGCCGCCTTCTATGAAAGGTTGGG
CTTCGGAATCGTTTTCCGGGACGCCGGCTGGATGATCCTCCAGCGCGGGGATCTCATGCTGGAGTTCTTC
GCCCACCCCAACTTGTTTATTGCAGCTTATAATGGTTACAAATAAAGCAATAGCATCACAAATTTCACAA
ATAAAGCATTTTTTTCACTGCATTCTAGTTGTGGTTTGTCCAAACTCATCAATGTATCTTATCATGTCTG
TATACCGTCGACCTCTAGCTAGAGCTTGGCGTAATCATGGTCATAGCTGTTTCCTGTGTGAAATTGTTAT
CCGCTCACAATTCCACACAACATACGAGCCGGAAGCATAAAGTGTAAAGCCTGGGGTGCCTAATGAGTGA
GCTAACTCACATTAATTGCGTTGCGCTCACTGCCCGCTTTCCAGTCGGGAAACCTGTCGTGCCAGCTGCA
TTAATGAATCGGCCAACGCGCGGGGAGAGGCGGTTTGCGTATTGGGCGCTCTTCCGCTTCCTCGCTCACT
GACTCGCTGCGCTCGGTCGTTCGGCTGCGGCGAGCGGTATCAGCTCACTCAAAGGCGGTAATACGGTTAT
CCACAGAATCAGGGGATAACGCAGGAAAGAACATGTGAGCAAAAGGCCAGCAAAAGGCCAGGAACCGTAA
AAAGGCCGCGTTGCTGGCGTTTTTCCATAGGCTCCGCCCCCCTGACGAGCATCACAAAAATCGACGCTCA
AGTCAGAGGTGGCGAAACCCGACAGGACTATAAAGATACCAGGCGTTTCCCCCTGGAAGCTCCCTCGTGC
GCTCTCCTGTTCCGACCCTGCCGCTTACCGGATACCTGTCCGCCTTTCTCCCTTCGGGAAGCGTGGCGCT
TTCTCATAGCTCACGCTGTAGGTATCTCAGTTCGGTGTAGGTCGTTCGCTCCAAGCTGGGCTGTGTGCAC
GAACCCCCCGTTCAGCCCGACCGCTGCGCCTTATCCGGTAACTATCGTCTTGAGTCCAACCCGGTAAGAC
ACGACTTATCGCCACTGGCAGCAGCCACTGGTAACAGGATTAGCAGAGCGAGGTATGTAGGCGGTGCTAC
AGAGTTCTTGAAGTGGTGGCCTAACTACGGCTACACTAGAAGAACAGTATTTGGTATCTGCGCTCTGCTG
AAGCCAGTTACCTTCGGAAAAAGAGTTGGTAGCTCTTGATCCGGCAAACAAACCACCGCTGGTAGCGGTG
GTTTTTTTGTTTGCAAGCAGCAGATTACGCGCAGAAAAAAAGGATCTCAAGAAGATCCTTTGATCTTTTC
TACGGGGTCTGACGCTCAGTGGAACGAAAACTCACGTTAAGGGATTTTGGTCATGAGATTATCAAAAAGG
ATCTTCACCTAGATCCTTTTAAATTAAAAATGAAGTTTTAAATCAATCTAAAGTATATATGAGTAAACTT
GGTCTGACAGTTACCAATGCTTAATCAGTGAGGCACCTATCTCAGCGATCTGTCTATTTCGTTCATCCAT
AGTTGCCTGACTCCCCGTCGTGTAGATAACTACGATACGGGAGGGCTTACCATCTGGCCCCAGTGCTGCA
ATGATACCGCGAGACCCACGCTCACCGGCTCCAGATTTATCAGCAATAAACCAGCCAGCCGGAAGGGCCG
AGCGCAGAAGTGGTCCTGCAACTTTATCCGCCTCCATCCAGTCTATTAATTGTTGCCGGGAAGCTAGAGT
AAGTAGTTCGCCAGTTAATAGTTTGCGCAACGTTGTTGCCATTGCTACAGGCATCGTGGTGTCACGCTCG
TCGTTTGGTATGGCTTCATTCAGCTCCGGTTCCCAACGATCAAGGCGAGTTACATGATCCCCCATGTTGT
GCAAAAAAGCGGTTAGCTCCTTCGGTCCTCCGATCGTTGTCAGAAGTAAGTTGGCCGCAGTGTTATCACT
CATGGTTATGGCAGCACTGCATAATTCTCTTACTGTCATGCCATCCGTAAGATGCTTTTCTGTGACTGGT
GAGTACTCAACCAAGTCATTCTGAGAATAGTGTATGCGGCGACCGAGTTGCTCTTGCCCGGCGTCAATAC
GGGATAATACCGCGCCACATAGCAGAACTTTAAAAGTGCTCATCATTGGAAAACGTTCTTCGGGGCGAAA
ACTCTCAAGGATCTTACCGCTGTTGAGATCCAGTTCGATGTAACCCACTCGTGCACCCAACTGATCTTCA
GCATCTTTTACTTTCACCAGCGTTTCTGGGTGAGCAAAAACAGGAAGGCAAAATGCCGCAAAAAAGGGAA
TAAGGGCGACACGGAAATGTTGAATACTCATACTCTTCCTTTTTCAATATTATTGAAGCATTTATCAGGG
TTATTGTCTCATGAGCGGATACATATTTGAATGTATTTAGAAAAATAAACAAATAGGGGTTCCGCGCACA
TTTCCCCGAAAAGTGCCACCTGACGTCGACGGATCGGGAGATCTCCCGATCCCCTATGGTGCACTCTCAG
TACAATCTGCTCTGATGCCGCATAGTTAAGCCAGTATCTGCTCCCTGCTTGTGTGTTGGAGGTCGCTGAG
TAGTGCGCGAGCAAAATTTAAGCTACAACAAGGCAAGGCTTGACCGACAATTGCATGAAGAATCTGCTTA
GGGTTAGGCGTTTTGCGCTGCTTCGCGATGTACGGGCCAGATATACGCGTTGACATTGATTATTGACTAG
TTATTAATAGTAATCAATTACGGGGTCATTAGTTCATAGCCCATATATGGAGTTCCGCGTTACATAACTT
ACGGTAAATGGCCCGCCTGGCTGACCGCCCAACGACCCCCGCCCATTGACGTCAATAATGACGTATGTTC
CCATAGTAACGCCAATAGGGACTTTCCATTGACGTCAATGGGTGGAGTATTTACGGTAAACTGCCCACTT
GGCAGTACATCAAGTGTATCATATGCCAAGTACGCCCCCTATTGACGTCAATGACGGTAAATGGCCCGCC
TGGCATTATGCCCAGTACATGACCTTATGGGACTTTCCTACTTGGCAGTACATCTACGTATTAGTCATCG
CT
